Addgene plasmid #12144: Myc-Foxo3 (pCMV5)
Depositing lab: Domenico Accili. Depositing organization: Columbia University. Publication: The forkhead transcription factor Foxo1 (Fkhr) confers insulin sensitivity onto glucose-6-phosphatase expression. Nakae J, Kitamura T, Silver DL, Accili D. J Clin Invest. 2001 Nov . 108(9):1359-67. 10.1172/JCI12876 PubMed 11696581.
Backbone
  Vector backbone: pCMV5
  Backbone size w/o insert (bp): 4657
  Vector type: Mammalian Expression
Growth in bacteria
  Bacterial resistance: Ampicillin, 100 μg/mL
  Growth temperature: 37°C
  Growth strain: DH5alpha
  Copy number: Unknown
Gene/Insert
  Gene/Insert name: Foxo3 (alt name: Fkrh)
  Species: M. musculus (mouse)
  Insert size (bp): 2100
  Mutation: Wild-type
  GenBank ID: NM_019739
  Entrez Gene: Foxo3 (a.k.a. 1110048B16Rik, 2010203A17Rik, FKHRL1, Fkhr2, Foxo3a)
  Tag / fusion protein: Myc (N terminal on insert)
  Cloning method: Restriction Enzyme; 5′ cloning site XbaI (not destroyed); 3′ cloning site XbaI (not destroyed)
  Sequencing primers: 5′ CMV-F
Terms and licenses: Academic/Nonprofit Terms; Industry Terms: Not Available to Industry
How to cite: Myc-Foxo3 (pCMV5) was a gift from Domenico Accili (Addgene plasmid # 12144)
