[The description below was written by a language model from this plasmid's Addgene catalogue record.]
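Description:
Myc-Foxo3 (pCMV5) is a mammalian expression plasmid built on the pCMV5 backbone (about 4.7 kb without insert), carrying a roughly 2.1 kb cDNA for wild-type mouse Foxo3, also known as FKHRL1 or Foxo3a. It is propagated in E. coli under ampicillin selection. The record does not state the copy number or list the origin of replication, and no mammalian selection marker is mentioned, so the plasmid is best thought of as a tool for transient transfection. No feature table accompanies the entry, so the regulatory elements are not itemised. However, the backbone name and the use of a CMV forward sequencing primer indicate that the insert sits downstream of the cytomegalovirus immediate-early promoter, which gives strong constitutive transcription in most cultured mammalian cells.

The Foxo3 coding sequence carries an N-terminal Myc epitope tag, which allows the exogenous protein to be detected or immunoprecipitated with anti-Myc antibodies and distinguished from endogenous forkhead proteins. The insert was cloned by restriction digestion into a single XbaI site, which remains intact at both ends. It can therefore be released with that one enzyme, although orientation is not enforced by the cloning strategy itself.

Foxo3 is a forkhead-box O family transcription factor whose activity is regulated by insulin and growth factor signalling. The associated publication concerns forkhead factors and the insulin sensitivity of glucose-6-phosphatase expression. This suggests the construct was used to overexpress tagged Foxo3 in cells, probably for comparison with the related factor Foxo1 in studies of insulin-responsive gene regulation.
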