>Addgene plasmid #12144 | Myc-Foxo3 (pCMV5) | addgene partial sequence | sequence record 18703 | CMV-F 5'-CGCAAATGGGCGGTAGGCGTG-3'
CGTCAGAATTGCCATGGAGCAGAAGCTGATCAGCGAGGAGGACCTGAACGAATTCATGGCAGAGGCACCA
GCCTCCCCGGTCCCGCTCTCTCCGCTCGAAGTGGAGCTGGACCCAGAGTTCGAGCCACAGAGTCGGCCAC
GCTCCTGTACGTGGCCCCTGCAGAGGCCGGAGCTGCAGGCGAGCCCGGCCAAGCCCTCGGGGGAGACGGC
CGCAGACTCCATGATCCCCGAGGAGGACGACGATGAAGACGACGAGGACGGCGGCGGCCGAGCCAGCTCG
GCCATGGTGATCGGTGGCGGCGTGAGCAGCACGCTGGGTTCCGGGCTGCTCCTCGAGGATTCGGCCATGC
TGCTGGCTCCAGGAGGGCAGGACCTCGGGTCGGGGCCAGCGTCCGCCGCAGGCGCTCTGAGTGGGGGCAC
GCCGACGCAGCTGCAGCCTCAACAGCCACTGCCACAGCCGCAGCCGGGGGCGGCTGGGGGCTCTGGGCAA
CCAAGGAAATGCTCCTCGCGGCGGAATGCCTGGGGGAACCTGTCCCATGCCGACCTGATCACCCG
